Addgene plasmid #211194: pBiT3.1-N_ARPC1A:1-370
Purpose: Mammalian expression of full-length human ARPC1A. N-terminal HiBiT tag.
Depositing lab: Cheryl Arrowsmith. Depositing organization: University of Toronto. Publication: A Target Class Ligandability Evaluation of WD40 Repeat-Containing Proteins. Ackloo S, Li F, Szewczyk M, Seitova A, Loppnau P, Zeng H, Xu J, Ahmad S, Arnautova YA, Baghaie AJ, Beldar S, Bolotokova A, Centrella PA, Chau I, Clark MA, Cuozzo JW, Dehghani-Tafti S, Disch JS, Dong A, Dumas A, Feng JA, Ghiabi P, Gibson E, Gilmer J, Goldman B, Green SR, Guie MA, Guilinger JP, Harms N, Herasymenko O, Houliston S, Hutchinson A, Kearnes S, Keefe AD, Kimani SW, Kramer T, Kutera M, Kwak HA, Lento C, Li Y, Liu J, Loup J, Machado RAC, Mulhern CJ, Perveen S, Righetto GL, Riley P, Shrestha S, Sigel EA, Silva M, Sintchak MD, Slakman BL, Taylor RD, Thompson J, Torng W, Underkoffler C, von Rechenberg M, Walsh RT, Watson I, Wilson DJ, Wolf E, Yadav M, Yazdi AK, Zhang J, Zhang Y, Santhakumar V, Edwards AM, Barsyte-Lovejoy D, Schapira M, Brown PJ, Halabelian L, Arrowsmith CH. J Med Chem. 2025 Jan 23;68(2):1092-1112. doi: 10.1021/acs.jmedchem.4c02010. Epub 2024 Nov 4. PubMed 39495097.
Backbone
  Vector backbone: pBiT3.1-N
  Backbone manufacturer: Promega
  Vector type: Mammalian Expression
  Selectable markers: Neomycin (select with G418)
Growth in bacteria
  Bacterial resistance: Kanamycin, 50 μg/mL
  Growth temperature: 37°C
  Growth strain: DH5alpha
  Copy number: High Copy
Gene/Insert
  Gene/Insert name: ARPC1A:M1-M370
  Species: H. sapiens (human)
  Insert size (bp): 1110
  Mutation: wild type
  Entrez Gene: ARPC1A (a.k.a. Arc40, SOP2L, SOP2Hs)
  Promoter: CMV
  Tag / fusion protein: MVSGWRLFKKISGSSGGSSG (N terminal on insert)
  Cloning method: Ligation Independent Cloning
  Sequencing primers: 5′ T7; 3′ TTGCTCAGCGGTGGCAGCAG
Resource information
  A portion of this plasmid was derived from a plasmid made by: Mammalian Gene Collection (BC039594.1)
Terms and licenses: Academic/Nonprofit Terms; Industry Terms: Not Available to Industry
Depositor comments: 5' Cloning Site: Xho1 (not destroyed), 3' Cloning Site: Xba1 (not destroyed).
How to cite: pBiT3.1-N_ARPC1A:1-370 was a gift from Cheryl Arrowsmith (Addgene plasmid # 211194 ; http://n2t.net/addgene:211194 ; RRID:Addgene_211194)
