[The description below was written by a language model from this plasmid's Addgene catalogue record and pLannotate feature annotations shown in this document.]
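Description:
pBiT3.1-N_ARPC1A:1-370 is a mammalian expression plasmid built on the commercial pBiT3.1-N backbone, carrying wild-type, full-length human ARPC1A (residues 1–370, a 1,110 bp open reading frame derived from a Mammalian Gene Collection clone). ARPC1A is a WD40-repeat protein thought to act as a subunit of the Arp2/3 complex, which nucleates branched actin networks. The coding sequence was inserted by ligation-independent cloning between retained XhoI and XbaI sites, placing it in frame behind an N-terminal HiBiT tag and a short glycine/serine linker. HiBiT is a small peptide that complements the LgBiT fragment to reconstitute NanoLuc-type luciferase activity, so the level of the tagged protein can be read out by luminescence.

Transcription is driven by the CMV immediate-early enhancer and promoter, followed by a chimeric β-globin/immunoglobulin intron that improves expression, and is terminated by an SV40 polyadenylation signal. A T7 promoter sits just upstream of the fusion and also serves as a sequencing primer site. The plasmid replicates in E. coli at high copy from a ColE1/pUC-type origin and is selected with kanamycin through an EM7-driven neo (nptII) gene, which is preceded by a loxP site. The catalogue lists neomycin/G418 as the mammalian selectable marker, but the sequence annotation shows only the bacterial EM7 promoter at neo and additionally reveals an SV40 promoter-driven blasticidin S deaminase cassette with a synthetic poly(A) signal, which the catalogue entry does not mention. The plasmid was deposited with a study evaluating the ligandability of WD40-repeat proteins, but the record does not state which assays it was used in.
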