Features (pLannotate 1.2.2; 17 found; start..end, strand, type, name):
     24..105     -  polyA_signal   SV40 poly(A) signal: SV40 polyadenylation signal
    128..211     -  CDS            large T antigen (fragment): large T antigen from SV40 (simian virus 40)
    276..641     +  enhancer       CMV enhancer: human cytomegalovirus immediate early enhancer
    643..842     +  promoter       CMV promoter: human cytomegalovirus (CMV) immediate early promoter
    981..1113    +  intron         chimeric intron: chimera between introns from human β-globin and immunoglobulin heavy chain genes
   1157..1175    +  promoter       T7 promoter: promoter for bacteriophage T7 RNA polymerase
   1250..2359    +  CDS            ARPC1A: ARC1A_HUMAN - Also known as SOP2L. Experimental evidence at protein level: Swiss-Prot protein existence level 1. Probably functions as component of the Arp2/3 complex which is involved in regulation of actin polymerization and together with an activating nucleation-promoting factor (NPF) mediates the formation of branched actin networks. From Homo sapiens (Human).
   2390..2408    +  misc_feature   MCS (fragment): pUC18/19 multiple cloning site
   2457..2578    -  polyA_signal   SV40 poly(A) signal: SV40 polyadenylation signal
   2601..2669    -  CDS            large T antigen (fragment): large T antigen from SV40 (simian virus 40)
   2693..2726    +  protein_bind   loxP: Cre-mediated recombination occurs in the 8-bp core sequence (GCATACAT). Cre recombinase
   2736..2783    +  promoter       EM7 promoter: synthetic bacterial promoter&nbsp
   2815..3606    +  CDS            neo: KKA2_KLEPN - Also known as kan, nptII. Experimental evidence at protein level: Swiss-Prot protein existence level 1. Resistance to kanamycin, neomycin, paromomycin, ribostamycin, butirosin and gentamicin B. From Klebsiella pneumoniae.
   3767..4355    -  rep_origin     ori: high-copy-number ColE1/pMB1/pBR322/pUC origin of replication
   4481..4529    -  polyA_signal   poly(A) signal: synthetic polyadenylation signal
   4553..4951    -  CDS            BSD: blasticidin S deaminase; Aspergillus terreus BSD; confers resistance to blasticidin
   4982..5339    -  promoter       SV40 promoter: SV40 enhancer and early promoter
>Addgene plasmid #211194 | pBiT3.1-N_ARPC1A:1-370 | addgene full sequence | sequence record 425893 | Addgene NGS Result
AAGACGCGTTAATTAAGACGTCGGCAGTGAAAAAAATGCTTTATTTGTGAAATTTGTGATGCTATTGCTT
TATTTGTAACCATTATAAGCTGCAATAAACAAGTTAACAACAACAATTGCATTCATTTTATGTTTCAGGT
TCAGGGGGAGGTGTGGGAGGTTTTTTAAAGCAAGTAAAACCTCTACAAATGTGGTATGGCTGATTATGAT
CCGCGGCCGCAATACGTCGACGTTATCAGCTGACTTCGTACGAGAGCCTAGGATTATGGCGCGCCACTAG
TTATTAATAGTAATCAATTACGGGGTCATTAGTTCATAGCCCATATATGGAGTTCCGCGTTACATAACTT
ACGGTAAATGGCCCGCCTGGCTGACCGCCCAACGACCCCCGCCCATTGACGTCAATAATGACGTATGTTC
CCATAGTAACGCCAATAGGGACTTTCCATTGACGTCAATGGGTGGAGTATTTACGGTAAACTGCCCACTT
GGCAGTACATCAAGTGTATCATATGCCAAGTCCGCCCCCTATTGACGTCAATGACGGTAAATGGCCCGCC
TGGCATTATGCCCAGTACATGACCTTACGGGACTTTCCTACTTGGCAGTACATCTACGTATTAGTCATCG
CTATTACCATGGTGATGCGGTTTTGGCAGTACACCAATGGGCGTGGATAGCGGTTTGACTCACGGGGATT
TCCAAGTCTCCACCCCATTGACGTCAATGGGAGTTTGTTTTGGCACCAAAATCAACGGGACTTTCCAAAA
TGTCGTAATAACCCCGCCCCGTTGACGCAAATGGGCGGTAGGCGTGTACGGTGGGAGGTCTATATAAGCA
GAGCTGGTTTAGTGAACCGTCAGATCACTAGAATCTTTATTGCGGTAGTTTATCACAGTTAAATTGCTAA
CGCAGTCAGTGCTTCTGACACAACAGTCTCGAACTTAAGCTGCAGAAGTTGGTCGTGAGGCACTGGGCAG
GTAAGTATCAAGGTTACAAGACAGGTTTAAGGAGACCAATAGAAACTGGGCTTGTCGAGACAGAGAAGAC
TCTTGCGTTTCTGATAGGCACCTATTGGTCTTACTGACATCCACTTTGCCTTTCTCTCCACAGGTGTCCA
CTCCCAGTTCAATTACAGCTCTTAAGGCTAGAGTATTAATACGACTCACTATAGGGGTTAGCGATCGCCA
TGGTGAGCGGCTGGCGGCTGTTCAAGAAGATTAGCGGGAGCTCCGGTGGCTCGAGCGGTATGTCACTGCA
TCAGTTTTTACTAGAGCCAATCACCTGTCATGCCTGGAACAGGGATCGTACTCAGATTGCCCTCAGTCCC
AATAATCACGAAGTGCACATCTATAAGAAGAACGGGAGCCAGTGGGTGAAAGCTCATGAACTCAAGGAGC
ACAACGGACACATCACAGGTATTGACTGGGCTCCCAAGAGCGACCGCATTGTCACTTGTGGGGCAGACCG
CAATGCCTATGTCTGGAGTCAGAAAGATGGTGTTTGGAAGCCAACCCTGGTGATCCTGAGAATTAATCGC
GCAGCTACTTTTGTGAAGTGGTCCCCCCTAGAGAACAAATTTGCTGTGGGAAGTGGAGCACGACTCATTT
CTGTTTGTTACTTTGAGTCTGAAAATGACTGGTGGGTGAGCAAGCACATTAAAAAGCCGATTCGCTCCAC
AGTCCTCAGCTTGGATTGGCATCCCAACAACGTTTTGCTGGCAGCAGGATCATGTGACTTCAAATGCAGA
GTGTTTTCTGCCTACATTAAAGAAGTGGATGAAAAGCCAGCCAGCACGCCCTGGGGCAGCAAGATGCCTT
TTGGGCAGCTGATGTCAGAGTTTGGTGGCAGTGGCACTGGTGGCTGGGTCCACGGGGTAAGCTTCTCTGC
CAGTGGGAGCCGCCTGGCCTGGGTCAGCCACGACAGCACCGTGTCTGTTGCTGATGCCTCAAAAAGTGTG
CAGGTCTCGACTCTGAAGACAGAGTTCCTGCCGCTCCTAAGTGTGTCATTTGTCTCAGAGAACAGCGTCG
TGGCTGCTGGCCATGACTGCTGCCCAATGCTCTTTAACTACGATGACCGCGGCTGCCTGACCTTCGTCTC
CAAGTTAGATATTCCAAAACAGAGCATCCAACGCAACATGTCTGCCATGGAACGCTTCCGCAACATGGAC
AAGAGAGCCACAACTGAGGACCGCAACACGGCCTTGGAGACGCTGCACCAGAATAGCATCACTCAAGTCT
CTATTTATGAGGTGGACAAGCAAGATTGTCGCAAATTTTGCACTACTGGCATCGATGGAGCCATGACAAT
TTGGGATTTCAAGACCCTCGAGTCTTCCATCCAGGGCCTCCGGATAATGTAATCTAGAGGTCAAGCTTCG
GGGGTTTAAACCTGCAGGCATGCAAGCTGATTTGGCTGCTGCCACCGCTGAGCAAGGCCGCTTCGAGCAG
ACATGATAAGATACATTGATGAGTTTGGACAAACCACAACTAGAATGCAGTGAAAAAAATGCTTTATTTG
TGAAATTTGTGATGCTATTGCTTTATTTGTAACCATTATAAGCTGCAATAAACAAGTTAACAACAACAAT
TGCATTCATTTTATGTTTCAGGTTCAGGGGGAGATGTGGGAGGTTTTTTTAAGCAAGTAAAACCTCTACA
AATGTGGTAAAATCTTAATTAAGACTTCTAATATAACTTCGTATAGCATACATTATACGAAGTTATGGTT
CCACTGTTGACAATTAATCATCGGCATAGTATATCGGCATAGTATAATACGACAAGGTGAGGAACTAAAC
CCAGGAGGCAGATCATGATTGAACAAGATGGATTGCACGCAGGTTCTCCGGCCGCTTGGGTGGAGAGGCT
ATTCGGCTATGACTGGGCACAACAGACAATCGGCTGCTCTGATGCCGCCGTGTTCCGGCTGTCAGCGCAG
GGGCGCCCGGTTCTTTTTGTCAAGACCGACCTGTCCGGTGCCCTGAATGAACTGCAGGACGAGGCAGCGC
GGCTATCGTGGCTGGCCACGACGGGCGTTCCTTGCGCAGCTGTGCTCGACGTTGTCACTGAAGCGGGAAG
GGACTGGCTGCTATTGGGCGAAGTGCCGGGGCAGGATCTCCTGTCATCTCACCTTGCTCCTGCCGAGAAA
GTATCCATCATGGCTGATGCAATGCGGCGGCTGCATACGCTTGATCCGGCTACCTGCCCATTCGACCACC
AAGCGAAACATCGCATCGAGCGAGCACGTACTCGGATGGAAGCCGGTCTTGTCGATCAGGATGATCTGGA
CGAAGAGCATCAGGGGCTCGCGCCAGCCGAACTGTTCGCCAGGCTCAAGGCGCGCATGCCCGACGGCGAG
GATCTCGTCGTGACCCATGGCGATGCCTGCTTGCCGAATATCATGGTGGAAAATGGCCGCTTTTCTGGAT
TCATCGACTGTGGCCGGCTGGGTGTGGCGGACCGCTATCAGGACATAGCGTTGGCTACCCGTGATATTGC
TGAAGAGCTTGGCGGCGAATGGGCTGACCGCTTCCTCGTGCTTTACGGTATCGCCGCTCCCGATTCGCAG
CGCATCGCCTTCTATCGCCTTCTTGACGAGTTCTTCTGATTCGAAATGACCGACCAAGCGACGCCCAACC
GGTATCAGCTCACTCAAAGGCGGTAATACGGTTATCCACAGAATCAGGGGATAACGCAGGAAAGAACATG
TGAGCAAAAGGCCAGCAAAAGGCCAGGAACCGTAAAAAGGCCGCGTTGCTGGCGTTTTTCCATAGGCTCC
GCCCCCCTGACGAGCATCACAAAAATCGACGCTCAAGTCAGAGGTGGCGAAACCCGACAGGACTATAAAG
ATACCAGGCGTTTCCCCCTGGAAGCTCCCTCGTGCGCTCTCCTGTTCCGACCCTGCCGCTTACCGGATAC
CTGTCCGCCTTTCTCCCTTCGGGAAGCGTGGCGCTTTCTCATAGCTCACGCTGTAGGTATCTCAGTTCGG
TGTAGGTCGTTCGCTCCAAGCTGGGCTGTGTGCACGAACCCCCCGTTCAGCCCGACCGCTGCGCCTTATC
CGGTAACTATCGTCTTGAGTCCAACCCGGTAAGACACGACTTATCGCCACTGGCAGCAGCCACTGGTAAC
AGGATTAGCAGAGCGAGGTATGTAGGCGGTGCTACAGAGTTCTTGAAGTGGTGGCCTAACTACGGCTACA
CTAGAAGGACAGTATTTGGTATCTGCGCTCTGCTGAAGCCAGTTACCTTCGGAAAAAGAGTTGGTAGCTC
TTGATCCGGCAAACAAACCACCGCTGGTAGCGGTGGTTTTTTTGTTTGCAAGCAGCAGATTACGCGCAGA
AAAAAAGGATTTCAAGAAGATCCTTTGATCTTTTCTACGGGGTCTGACGCTCAGTGGAACGAAAACTCAC
GTTAAGGGATTTTGGTCATGAGATTATCAAAAAGGATCTTCACCTAGATCCTTTTATAGTCCGGAATCGT
CACACAAAAAACCAACACACAGATGTAATGAAAATAAAGATATTTTATTGCGGCCATCGTGATGGCTAGA
GTTTAGCCCTCCCACACATAACCAGAGGGCAGCAATTCACGAATCCCAACTGCCGTCGGCTGTCCATCAC
TGTCCTTCACTATGGCTTTGATCCCAGGATGCAGATCGAGAAGCACCTGTCGGCACCGTCCGCAGGGGCT
CAAGATGCCCCTGTTCTCATTTCCGATCGCGACGATACAAGTCAGGTTGCCAGCTGCCGCAGCAGCAGCA
GTGCCCAGCACCACGAGTTCTGCACAAGGTCCCCCAGTAAAATGATATACATTGACACCAGTGAAGATGC
GGCCGTCGCTAGAGAGAGCTGCGCTGGCGACGCTGTAGTCTTCAGAGATGGGGATGCTGTTGATTGTAGC
CGTTGCTCTTTCAATGAGGGTGGATTCTTCTTGAGACAAAGGCTTGGCCATGGTGGCGCTAGTGTCAGAA
GAATCGAGCTTTTTGCAAAAGCCTAGGCCTCCAAAAAAGCCTCCTCACTACTTCTGGAATAGCTCAGAGG
CCGAGGCGGCCTCGGCCTCTGCATAAATAAAAAAAATTAGTCAGCCATGGGGCGGAGAATGGGCGGAACT
GGGCGGAGTTAGGGGCGGGATGGGCGGAGTTAGGGGCGGGACTATGGTTGCTGACTAATTGAGATGCATG
CTTTGCATACTTCTGCCTGCTGGGGAGCCTGGGGACTTTCCACACCTGGTTGCTGACTAATTGAGATGCA
TGCTTTGCATACTTCTGCCTGCTGGGGAGCCTGGGGACTTTCCACACCCTAACTGACACACATTCCACAG
CTGGTTCTTTCCGCCTCAGAAGGTACCTAACCAAGTTCCTCTTTCAGAGGTTATTTCAGGCCATGGTGCT
GCGC
