>Addgene plasmid #211194 | pBiT3.1-N_ARPC1A:1-370 | depositor partial sequence | sequence record 411866 | Insert sequence
ATGTCACTGCATCAGTTTTTACTAGAGCCAATCACCTGTCATGCCTGGAACAGGGATCGTACTCAGATTG
CCCTCAGTCCCAATAATCACGAAGTGCACATCTATAAGAAGAACGGGAGCCAGTGGGTGAAAGCTCATGA
ACTCAAGGAGCACAACGGACACATCACAGGTATTGACTGGGCTCCCAAGAGCGACCGCATTGTCACTTGT
GGGGCAGACCGCAATGCCTATGTCTGGAGTCAGAAAGATGGTGTTTGGAAGCCAACCCTGGTGATCCTGA
GAATTAATCGCGCAGCTACTTTTGTGAAGTGGTCCCCCCTAGAGAACAAATTTGCTGTGGGAAGTGGAGC
ACGACTCATTTCTGTTTGTTACTTTGAGTCTGAAAATGACTGGTGGGTGAGCAAGCACATTAAAAAGCCG
ATTCGCTCCACAGTCCTCAGCTTGGATTGGCATCCCAACAACGTTTTGCTGGCAGCAGGATCATGTGACT
TCAAATGCAGAGTGTTTTCTGCCTACATTAAAGAAGTGGATGAAAAGCCAGCCAGCACGCCCTGGGGCAG
CAAGATGCCTTTTGGGCAGCTGATGTCAGAGTTTGGTGGCAGTGGCACTGGTGGCTGGGTCCACGGGGTA
AGCTTCTCTGCCAGTGGGAGCCGCCTGGCCTGGGTCAGCCACGACAGCACCGTGTCTGTTGCTGATGCCT
CAAAAAGTGTGCAGGTCTCGACTCTGAAGACAGAGTTCCTGCCGCTCCTAAGTGTGTCATTTGTCTCAGA
GAACAGCGTCGTGGCTGCTGGCCATGACTGCTGCCCAATGCTCTTTAACTACGATGACCGCGGCTGCCTG
ACCTTCGTCTCCAAGTTAGATATTCCAAAACAGAGCATCCAACGCAACATGTCTGCCATGGAACGCTTCC
GCAACATGGACAAGAGAGCCACAACTGAGGACCGCAACACGGCCTTGGAGACGCTGCACCAGAATAGCAT
CACTCAAGTCTCTATTTATGAGGTGGACAAGCAAGATTGTCGCAAATTTTGCACTACTGGCATCGATGGA
GCCATGACAATTTGGGATTTCAAGACCCTCGAGTCTTCCATCCAGGGCCTCCGGATAATG
